>Addgene plasmid #79705 | MERTK_HUMAN_D0 | addgene partial sequence | sequence record 156187 | T7 5'-TAATACGACTCACTATAGGG-3'
ATTAAGCGGCCGCCCTGCAGGACTCGAGTTCTAGAAATAATTTTGTTTAACTTTAAGAAGGAGATATACA
TATGAAATCTTCTCACCATCACCATCACCATCACCATCACCATGAAAACCTGTACTTCCAATCCAATGCA
AGTGAGGAACTACAAAATAAACTAGAAGATGTTGTGATTGACAGGAATCTTCTAATTCTTGGAAAAATTC
TGGGTGAAGGAGAGTTTGGGTCTGTAATGGAAGGAAATCTTAAGCAGGAAGATGGGACCTCTCTGAAAGT
GGCAGTGAAGACCATGAAGTTGGACAACTCTTCGCAGCGGGAGATCGAGGAGTTTCTCAGTGAGGCAGCG
TGCATGAAAGACTTCAGCCACCCAAATGTCATTCGACTTCTAGGTGTGTGTATAGAAATGAGCTCTCAAG
GCATCCCAAAGCCCATGGTAATTTTACCCTTCATGAAATACGGGGACCTGCATACTTACTTACTTTATTC
CCGATTGGAGACAGGACCAAAGCATATTCCTCTGCAGACACTATTGAAGTTCATGGTGGATATTGCCCTG
GGAATGGAGTATCTGAGCAACAGGAATTTTCTTCATCGAGATTTAGCTGCTCGAAACTGCATGTTGCGAG
ATGACATGACTGTCTGTGTTGCGGACTTCGGCCTCTCTAAGAAGATTTACAGTGGCGATTATTACCGCCA
AGGCCGCATTGCTAAGATGCCTGTTAAATGGATCGCCATAGAAAGTCTTGCAGACCGAGTCTACACAAGT
AAAAGTGATGTGTGGGCATTTGGCGTGACCATGTGGGAAATAGCTACGCGG
