>Addgene plasmid #79705 | MERTK_HUMAN_D0 | addgene partial sequence | sequence record 156188 | T7term 5'-GCTAGTTATTGCTCAGCGG-3'
TTAGCAGCCGGATCAGCGCGCACGCGTGGTACCGGCCGGCCACCAGGTGGCGCGCCGCGATCGCGGATCC
GTTATCCACTTCCAATGTTATTAAACGTCAGGCAAACTTTCTAAGAGTTTTTCTAGCTGCAGCCTCAATA
CTGAAAAGGTGGGGCGGTCTAAGGGATCGGTTCTCCAGCAAGAGTACATTATTTCATACAGTTCATCCAG
GCAGTCTTCGGGCTGCTTCAACCTGTGGCCATGGAGAAGATAGTCATACATCTCATGGTTCTGGACCCCA
GGATAGGGAGTCATTCCCCGCGTAGCTATTTCCCACATGGTCACGCCAAATGCCCACACATCACTTTTAC
TTGTGTAGACTCGGTCTGCAAGACTTTCTATGGCGATCCATTTAACAGGCATCTTAGCAATGCGGCCTTG
GCGGTAATAATCGCCACTGTAAATCTTCTTAGAGAGGCCGAAGTCCGCAACACAGACAGTCATGTCATCT
CGCAACATGCAGTTTCGAGCAGCTAAATCTCGATGAAGAAAATTCCTGTTGCTCAGATACTCCATTCCCA
GGGCAATATCCACCATGAACTTCAATAGTGTCTGCAGAGGAATATGCTTTGGTCCTGTCTCCAATCGGGA
ATAAAGTAAGTAAGTATGCAGGTCCCCGTATTTCATGAAGGGTAAAATTACCATGGGCTTTGGGATGCCT
TGAGAGCTCATTTCTATACACACACCTAGAAGTCGAATGACATTTGGGTGGCTGAAGTCTTTCATGCACG
CTGCCTCACTGAGAAACTCCTCGATCTCCCGCTGCGAAGAGTTGTCCAACTTCATGGTCTTCACTGCCAC
TTTCAGAGAGGTCCCATCTTCCTGCTTA
