>Addgene plasmid #79705 | MERTK_HUMAN_D0 | depositor partial sequence | sequence record 156189 | Sequence of gene (MERTK_HUMAN) inserted into backbone.
AGTGAGGAACTACAAAATAAACTAGAAGATGTTGTGATTGACAGGAATCTTCTAATTCTTGGAAAAATTC
TGGGTGAAGGAGAGTTTGGGTCTGTAATGGAAGGAAATCTTAAGCAGGAAGATGGGACCTCTCTGAAAGT
GGCAGTGAAGACCATGAAGTTGGACAACTCTTCGCAGCGGGAGATCGAGGAGTTTCTCAGTGAGGCAGCG
TGCATGAAAGACTTCAGCCACCCAAATGTCATTCGACTTCTAGGTGTGTGTATAGAAATGAGCTCTCAAG
GCATCCCAAAGCCCATGGTAATTTTACCCTTCATGAAATACGGGGACCTGCATACTTACTTACTTTATTC
CCGATTGGAGACAGGACCAAAGCATATTCCTCTGCAGACACTATTGAAGTTCATGGTGGATATTGCCCTG
GGAATGGAGTATCTGAGCAACAGGAATTTTCTTCATCGAGATTTAGCTGCTCGAAACTGCATGTTGCGAG
ATGACATGACTGTCTGTGTTGCGGACTTCGGCCTCTCTAAGAAGATTTACAGTGGCGATTATTACCGCCA
AGGCCGCATTGCTAAGATGCCTGTTAAATGGATCGCCATAGAAAGTCTTGCAGACCGAGTCTACACAAGT
AAAAGTGATGTGTGGGCATTTGGCGTGACCATGTGGGAAATAGCTACGCGGGGAATGACTCCCTATCCTG
GGGTCCAGAACCATGAGATGTATGACTATCTTCTCCATGGCCACAGGTTGAAGCAGCCCGAAGACTGCCT
GGATGAACTGTATGAAATAATGTACTCTTGCTGGAGAACCGATCCCTTAGACCGCCCCACCTTTTCAGTA
TTGAGGCTGCAGCTAGAAAAACTCTTAGAAAGTTTGCCTGACGTT
