[The description below was written by a language model from this plasmid's Addgene catalogue record.]
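Description:
MERTK_HUMAN_D0 is a bacterial expression plasmid that encodes the kinase domain of human MERTK, a receptor tyrosine kinase also known as MER, c-mer or Tyro12. It is built on the pET His10 TEV LIC cloning vector (2B-T-10), a pET-type backbone designed for ligation-independent cloning, which was the method used to introduce the insert. The plasmid is selected with ampicillin, is recorded as low copy, and is propagated in a standard cloning strain (DH5alpha). The record does not state the exact residue boundaries of the kinase domain, the origin of replication, or the total plasmid size.

Expression is driven by the T7 promoter, so protein production requires an E. coli host that supplies T7 RNA polymerase. The backbone contributes an N-terminal tag of ten histidines followed by a TEV protease recognition site. This allows the fusion protein to be captured by immobilised metal affinity chromatography, and the tag can then be removed by TEV cleavage.

The construct belongs to an open library of human kinase domain constructs made for automated bacterial expression. It is intended to be co-expressed with the YopH phosphatase plasmid from the same set. YopH is a tyrosine phosphatase, and co-expressing a phosphatase is a common way to keep a recombinant kinase dephosphorylated, limit toxic kinase activity in the host and improve the yield of soluble protein. A lambda phosphatase vector is also mentioned as part of the collection. Typical uses would be producing purified MERTK kinase domain for biochemical, biophysical or structural studies.
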