Addgene plasmid #79705: MERTK_HUMAN_D0
Purpose: This plasmid encodes the kinase domain of MERTK. Intended for co-expression with YopH Phosphatase that accompanies this set to enhance bacterial kinase expression.
Depositing lab: John Chodera & Nicholas Levinson & Markus Seeliger. Depositing organization: Memorial Sloan-Kettering Cancer Center. Publication: An open library of human kinase domain constructs for automated bacterial expression. Albanese SK, Parton DL, Isik M, Rodriguez-Laureano L, Hanson SM, Behr JM, Gradia S, Jeans C, Levinson NM, Seeliger MA, Chodera JD. Biochemistry. 2018 Jul 13. doi: 10.1021/acs.biochem.7b01081. PubMed 30004690.
Backbone
  Vector backbone: pET His10 TEV LIC cloning vector (2B-T-10)
  Backbone manufacturer: Scott Gradia (Addgene plasmid # 78173)
  Vector type: Bacterial Expression
Growth in bacteria
  Bacterial resistance: Ampicillin, 100 μg/mL
  Growth temperature: 37°C
  Growth strain: DH5alpha
  Copy number: Low Copy
Gene/Insert
  Gene/Insert name: MERTK
  Species: H. sapiens (human)
  Entrez Gene: MERTK (a.k.a. MER, RP38, Tyro12, c-Eyk, c-mer)
  Promoter: T7
  Tag / fusion protein: His10-TEV (N terminal on backbone)
  Cloning method: Ligation Independent Cloning
  Sequencing primers: 5′ T7; 3′ T7 reverse
Terms and licenses: Academic/Nonprofit Terms; Industry Terms: Not Available to Industry
Depositor comments: This plasmid was generated as part of an open library of human kinase domain constructs for automated bacterial expression. The work can be found here doi: http://dx.doi.org/10.1101/038711 The lambda phosphatase expression vector can be found at https://www.addgene.org/79748/ The YopH Phosphatase expression vector can be found at https://www.addgene.org/79749/
How to cite: MERTK_HUMAN_D0 was a gift from John Chodera & Nicholas Levinson & Markus Seeliger (Addgene plasmid # 79705 ; http://n2t.net/addgene:79705 ; RRID:Addgene_79705)
